>Addgene plasmid #222977 | pBEL3003 | addgene full sequence | sequence record 441434 | Addgene NGS Result
AGGCGTTTTGCGCTGCTTCGCGATGTACGGGCCAGATATACGCGTTGACATTGATTATTGACTAGTTATT
AATAGTAATCAATTACGGGGTCATTAGTTCATAGCCCATATATGGAGTTCCGCGTTACATAACTTACGGT
AAATGGCCCGCCTGGCTGACCGCCCAACGACCCCCGCCCATTGACGTCAATAATGACGTATGTTCCCATA
GTAACGCCAATAGGGACTTTCCATTGACGTCAATGGGTGGAGTATTTACGGTAAACTGCCCACTTGGCAG
TACATCAAGTGTATCATATGCCAAGTACGCCCCCTATTGACGTCAATGACGGTAAATGGCCCGCCTGGCA
TTATGCCCAGTACATGACCTTATGGGACTTTCCTACTTGGCAGTACATCTACGTATTAGTCATCGCTATT
ACCATGGTGATGCGGTTTTGGCAGTACATCAATGGGCGTGGATAGCGGTTTGACTCACGGGGATTTCCAA
GTCTCCACCCCATTGACGTCAATGGGAGTTTGTTTTGGCACCAAAATCAACGGGACTTTCCAAAATGTCG
TAACAACTCCGCCCCATTGACGCAAATGGGCGGTAGGCGTGTACGGTGGGAGGTCTATATAAGCAGAGCT
CGTTTAGTGAACCGTCAGATCGCCTGGAGACGCCATCCACGCTGTTTTGACCTCCATAGAAGACACCGGG
ACCGATCCAGCCTCCGGACTCTAGAGGATCGAACCCTTGGATCTCTAGCGAATTCCCTCTAGACACAGAC
GCTCACCATGAAAAGTATATTTGTAGTATTTCAGCTTGTAAAGGTTATTTCTGGATTTACAATCTTTACA
AAGGATGGACAGAGGAAACATTTAGTAAAGGGGGGAATATGGCGTAGTCCAGATTACAGCAAAGGAGAAG
AACTTTTCACTGGAGTTGTCCCAATTCTTGTTGAATTAGATGGTGATGTTAATGGGCACAAATTTTCTGT
CCGTGGAGAGGGTGAAGGTGATGCTACAAACGGAAAACTCACCCTTAAATTTATTTGCACTACTGGAAAA
CTACCTGTTCCGTGGCCAACACTTGTCACTACTCTGACCTATGGTGTTCAATGCTTTTCCCGTTATCCGG
ATCACATGAAACGGCATGACTTTTTCAAGAGTGCCATGCCCGAAGGTTATGTACAGGAACGCACTATATC
TTTCAAAGATGACGGGACCTACAAGACGCGTGCTGAAGTCAAGTTTGAAGGTGATACCCTTGTTAATCGT
ATCGAGTTAAAGGGTATTGATTTTAAAGAAGATGGAAACATTCTTGGACACAAACTCGAGTACAACTTTA
ACTCACACAATGTATACATCACGGCAGACAAACAAAAGAATGGAATCAAAGCTAACTTCAAAATTCGCCA
CAACGTTGAAGATGGTTCCGTTCAACTAGCAGACCATTATCAACAAAATACTCCAATTGGCGATGGCCCT
GTCCTTTTACCAGACAACCATTACCTGTCGACACAATCTGTCCTTTCGAAAGATCCCAACGAAAAGCGTG
ACCACATGGTCCTTCTTGAGTTTGTAACTGCTGCTGGGATTACACATGGCATGGATGAGCTCTACAAATG
AGCGGCCGCTCGAGGCCGGCAAGGCCGGATCCCCCGACCTCGACAAGGGTTCGATCCCTACCGGTTAGTA
ATGAGTTTGATATCTCGACAATCAACCTCTGGATTACAAAATTTGTGAAAGATTGACTGGTATTCTTAAC
TATGTTGCTCCTTTTACGCTATGTGGATACGCTGCTTTAATGCCTTTGTATCATGCTATTGCTTCCCGTA
TGGCTTTCATTTTCTCCTCCTTGTATAAATCCTGGTTGCTGTCTCTTTATGAGGAGTTGTGGCCCGTTGT
CAGGCAACGTGGCGTGGTGTGCACTGTGTTTGCTGACGCAACCCCCACTGGTTGGGGCATTGCCACCACC
TGTCAGCTCCTTTCCGGGACTTTCGCTTTCCCCCTCCCTATTGCCACGGCGGAACTCATCGCCGCCTGCC
TTGCCCGCTGCTGGACAGGGGCTCGGCTGTTGGGCACTGACAATTCCGTGGTGTTGTCGGGGAAGCTGAC
GTCCTTTCCATGGCTGCTCGCCTGTGTTGCCACCTGGATTCTGCGCGGGACGTCCTTCTGCTACGTCCCT
TCGGCCCTCAATCCAGCGGACCTTCCTTCCCGCGGCCTGCTGCCGGCTCTGCGGCCTCTTCCGCGTCTTC
GCCTTCGCCCTCAGACGAGTCGGATCTCCCTTTGGGCCGCCTCCCCGCCTGGAACGGGGGAGGCTAACTG
AAACACGGAAGGAGACAATACCGGAAGGAACCCGCGCTATGACGGCAATAAAAAGACAGAATAAAACGCA
CGGGTGTTGGGTCGTTTGTTCATAAACGCGGGGTTCGGTCCCAGGGCTGGCACTCTGTCGATACCCCACC
GAGACCCCATTGGGGCCAATACGCCCGCGTTTCTTCCTTTTCCCCACCCCACCCCCCAAGTTCGGGTGAA
GGCCCAGGGCTCGCAGCCAACGTCGGGGCGGCAGGCCCTGCCATAGCAGATCTGCGCAGCTGGGGCTCTA
GGGGGTATCCCC
[124 nt withheld, positions 2603-2726]
C
[91 nt withheld, positions 2728-2818]
A
[49 nt withheld, positions 2820-2868]
CCTTTGACGTTGGAGTCCACGTTCTTT
[37 nt withheld, positions 2896-2932]
ACCCTATCTCGGTCTATTCTTTTGATTTATAAGGGATTTTGCCGATTTCGGCCTATTGGTTAAAAAATGA
GCTGATTTAACAAAAATTTAACGCGAATTAATTCTGTGGAATGTGTGTCAGTTAGGGTGTGGAAAGTCCC
CAGGCTCCCCAGCAGGCAGAAGTATGCAAAGCATGCATCTCAATTAGTCAGCAACCAGGTGTGGAAAGTC
CCCAGGCTCCCCAGCAGGCAGAAGTATGCAAAGCATGCATCTCAATTAGTCAGCAACCATAGTCCCGCCC
CTAACTCCGCCCATCCCGCCCCTAACTCCGCCCAGTTCCGCCCATTCTCCGCCCCATGGCTGACTAATTT
TTTTTATTTATGCAGAGGCCGAGGCCGCCTCTGCCTCTGAGCTATTCCAGAAGTAGTGAGGAGGCTTTTT
TGGAGGCCTAGGCTTTTGCAAAAAGCTCCCGGGAGCTTGTATATCCATTTTCGGATCTGATCAAGAGACA
GGATGAGGATCGTTTCGCATGATTGAACAAGATGGATTGCACGCAGGTTCTCCGGCCGCTTGGGTGGAGA
GGCTATTCGGCTATGACTGGGCACAACAGACAATCGGCTGCTCTGATGCCGCCGTGTTCCGGCTGTCAGC
GCAGGGGCGCCCGGTTCTTTTTGTCAAGACCGACCTGTCCGGTGCCCTGAATGAACTGCAGGACGAGGCA
GCGCGGCTATCGTGGCTGGCCACGACGGGCGTTCCTTGCGCAGCTGTGCTCGACGTTGTCACTGAAGCGG
GAAGGGACTGGCTGCTATTGGGCGAAGTGCCGGGGCAGGATCTCCTGTCATCTCACCTTGCTCCTGCCGA
GAAAGTATCCATCATGGCTGATGCAATGCGGCGGCTGCATACGCTTGATCCGGCTACCTGCCCATTCGAC
CACCAAGCGAAACATCGCATCGAGCGAGCACGTACTCGGATGGAAGCCGGTCTTGTCGATCAGGATGATC
TGGACGAAGAGCATCAGGGGCTCGCGCCAGCCGAACTGTTCGCCAGGCTCAAGGCGCGCATGCCCGACGG
CGAGGATCTCGTCGTGACCCATGGCGATGCCTGCTTGCCGAATATCATGGTGGAAAATGGCCGCTTTTCT
GGATTCATCGACTGTGGCCGGCTGGGTGTGGCGGACCGCTATCAGGACATAGCGTTGGCTACCCGTGATA
TTGCTGAAGAGCTTGGCGGCGAATGGGCTGACCGCTTCCTCGTGCTTTACGGTATCGCCGCTCCCGATTC
GCAGCGCATCGCCTTCTATCGCCTTCTTGACGAGTTCTTCTGAGCGGGACTCTGGGGTTCGCGAAATGAC
CGACCAAGCGACGCCCAACCTGCCATCACGAGATTTCGATTCCACCGCCGCCTTCTATGAAAGGTTGGGC
TTCGGAATCGTTTTCCGGGACGCCGGCTGGATGATCCTCCAGCGCGGGGATCTCATGCTGGAGTTCTTCG
CCCACCCCAACTTGTTTATTGCAGCTTATAATGGTTACAAATAAAGCAATAGCATCACAAATTTCACAAA
TAAAGCATTTTTTTCACTGCATTCTAGTTGTGGTTTGTCCAAACTCATCAATGTATCTTATCATGTCTGT
ATACCGTCGACCTCTAGCTAGAGCTTGGCGTAATCATGGTCATAGCTGTTTCCTGTGTGAAATTGTTATC
CGCTCACAATTCCACACAACATACGAGCCGGAAGCATAAAGTGTAAAGCCTGGGGTGCCTAATGAGTGAG
CTAACTCACATTAATTGCGTTGCGCTCACTGCCCGCTTTCCAGTCGGGAAACCTGTCGTGCCAGCTGCAT
TAATGAATCGGCCAACGCGCGGGGAGAGGCGGTTTGCGTATTGGGCGCTCTTCCGCTTCCTCGCTCACTG
ACTCGCTGCGCTCGGTCGTTCGGCTGCGGCGAGCGGTATCAGCTCACTCAAAGGCGGTAATACGGTTATC
CACAGAATCAGGGGATAACGCAGGAAAGAACATGTGAGCAAAAGGCCAGCAAAAGGCCAGGAACCGTAAA
AAGGCCGCGTTGCTGGCGTTTTTCCATAGGCTCCGCCCCCCTGACGAGCATCACAAAAATCGACGCTCAA
GTCAGAGGTGGCGAAACCCGACAGGACTATAAAGATACCAGGCGTTTCCCCCTGGAAGCTCCCTCGTGCG
CTCTCCTGTTCCGACCCTGCCGCTTACCGGATACCTGTCCGCCTTTCTCCCTTCGGGAAGCGTGGCGCTT
TCTCATAGCTCACGCTGTAGGTATCTCAGTTCGGTGTAGGTCGTTCGCTCCAAGCTGGGCTGTGTGCACG
AACCCCCCGTTCAGCCCGACCGCTGCGCCTTATCCGGTAACTATCGTCTTGAGTCCAACCCGGTAAGACA
CGACTTATCGCCACTGGCAGCAGCCACTGGTAACAGGATTAGCAGAGCGAGGTATGTAGGCGGTGCTACA
GAGTTCTTGAAGTGGTGGCCTAACTACGGCTACACTAGAAGAACAGTATTTGGTATCTGCGCTCTGCTGA
AGCCAGTTACCTTCGGAAAAAGAGTTGGTAGCTCTTGATCCGGCAAACAAACCACCGCTGGTAGCGGTGG
TTTTTTTGTTTGCAAGCAGCAGATTACGCGCAGAAAAAAAGGATCTCAAGAAGATCCTTTGATCTTTTCT
ACGGGGTCTGACGCTCAGTGGAACGAAAACTCACGTTAAGGGATTTTGGTCATGAGATTATCAAAAAGGA
TCTTCACCTAGATCCTTTTAAATTAAAAATGAAGTTTTAAATCAATCTAAAGTATATATGAGTAAACTTG
GTCTGACAGTTACCAATGCTTAATCAGTGAGGCACCTATCTCAGCGATCTGTCTATTTCGTTCATCCATA
GTTGCCTGACTCCCCGTCGTGTAGATAACTACGATACGGGAGGGCTTACCATCTGGCCCCAGTGCTGCAA
TGATACCGCGAGACCCACGCTCACCGGCTCCAGATTTATCAGCAATAAACCAGCCAGCCGGAAGGGCCGA
GCGCAGAAGTGGTCCTGCAACTTTATCCGCCTCCATCCAGTCTATTAATTGTTGCCGGGAAGCTAGAGTA
AGTAGTTCGCCAGTTAATAGTTTGCGCAACGTTGTTGCCATTGCTACAGGCATCGTGGTGTCACGCTCGT
CGTTTGGTATGGCTTCATTCAGCTCCGGTTCCCAACGATCAAGGCGAGTTACATGATCCCCCATGTTGTG
CAAAAAAGCGGTTAGCTCCTTCGGTCCTCCGATCGTTGTCAGAAGTAAGTTGGCCGCAGTGTTATCACTC
ATGGTTATGGCAGCACTGCATAATTCTCTTACTGTCATGCCATCCGTAAGATGCTTTTCTGTGACTGGTG
AGTACTCAACCAAGTCATTCTGAGAATAGTGTATGCGGCGACCGAGTTGCTCTTGCCCGGCGTCAATACG
GGATAATACCGCGCCACATAGCAGAACTTTAAAAGTGCTCATCATTGGAAAACGTTCTTCGGGGCGAAAA
CTCTCAAGGATCTTACCGCTGTTGAGATCCAGTTCGATGTAACCCACTCGTGCACCCAACTGATCTTCAG
CATCTTTTACTTTCACCAGCGTTTCTGGGTGAGCAAAAACAGGAAGGCAAAATGCCGCAAAAAAGGGAAT
AAGGGCGACACGGAAATGTTGAATACTCATACTCTTCCTTTTTCAATATTATTGAAGCATTTATCAGGGT
TATTGTCTCATGAGCGGATACATATTTGAATGTATTTAGAAAAATAAACAAATAGGGGTTCCGCGCACAT
TTCCCCGAAAAGTGCCACCTGACGTCGACGGATCGGGAGATCTCCCGATCCCCTATGGTGCACTCTCAGT
ACAATCTGCTCTGATGCCGCATAGTTAAGCCAGTATCTGCTCCCTGCTTGTGTGTTGGAGGTCGCTGAGT
AGTGCGCGAGCAAAATTTAAGCTACAACAAGGCAAGGCTTGACCGACAATTGCATGAAGAATCTGCTTAG
GGTT
Features (pLannotate 1.2.2; 19 found; start..end, strand, type, name):
     47..426     +  enhancer       CMV enhancer: human cytomegalovirus immediate early enhancer
    427..630     +  promoter       CMV promoter: human cytomegalovirus (CMV) immediate early promoter
    898..1608    +  CDS            Superfolder GFP: Superfolder GFP is a basic (constitutively fluorescent) green fluorescent protein published in 2005, derived from Aequorea victoria. It is reported to be a very rapidly-maturing weak dimer.
   1700..2288    +  misc_feature   WPRE: woodchuck hepatitis virus posttranscriptional regulatory element
   2353..2401    +  polyA_signal   HSV TK poly(A) signal: herpes simplex virus thymidine kinase polyadenylation signal (Cole and Stacy, 1985)
   2492..2508    -  polyA_signal   bGH poly(A) signal (fragment): bovine growth hormone polyadenylation signal
   2603..3031    +  rep_origin     f1 ori (sequence partly withheld): f1 bacteriophage origin of replication; arrow indicates direction of (+) strand synthesis
   3045..3374    +  promoter       SV40 promoter: SV40 enhancer and early promoter
   3441..4232    +  CDS            neo: KKA2_KLEPN - Also known as kan, nptII. Experimental evidence at protein level: Swiss-Prot protein existence level 1. Resistance to kanamycin, neomycin, paromomycin, ribostamycin, butirosin and gentamicin B. From Klebsiella pneumoniae.
   4258..4416    +  CDS            ble (fragment): BLE_KLEPN - Experimental evidence at protein level: Swiss-Prot protein existence level 1. Binding protein with a strong affinity to the bleomycin family of antibiotics. Binds to CL990; an antimitotic-antibiotic compound. From Klebsiella pneumoniae.
   4411..4532    +  polyA_signal   SV40 poly(A) signal: SV40 polyadenylation signal
   4605..4621    -  protein_bind   lac operator: The lac repressor binds to the lac operator to inhibit transcription in E. coli. This inhibition can be relieved by adding lactose or isopropyl-β-D-thiogalactopyranoside (IPTG). lac repressor encoded by lacI
   4629..4659    -  promoter       lac promoter: promoter for the E. coli lac operon
   4674..4695    -  protein_bind   CAP binding site: CAP binding activates transcription in the presence of cAMP. E. coli catabolite activator protein
   4708..4800    -  CDS            lacI (fragment): lac repressor; lacI; The lac repressor binds to the lac operator to inhibit transcription in E. coli. This inhibition can be relieved by adding lactose or isopropyl-β-D-thiogalactopyranoside (IPTG).
   4983..5571    -  rep_origin     ori: high-copy-number ColE1/pMB1/pBR322/pUC origin of replication
   5742..6602    -  CDS            AmpR: β-lactamase; bla; confers resistance to ampicillin, carbenicillin, and related antibiotics
   6603..6707    -  promoter       AmpR promoter: bla
   6766..6818    -  misc_feature   bom (fragment): basis of mobility region from pBR322
