[The description below was written by a language model from this plasmid's Addgene catalogue record and pLannotate feature annotations shown in this document.]
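Description:
pBEL3003 is a 6,926-nt mammalian expression plasmid built on the pcDNA3.4 backbone. It is designed to express superfolder GFP fused to a putative signal peptide from the Encephalitozoon intestinalis protein Eint_081670. It is propagated in E. coli as a high-copy plasmid through a ColE1/pUC-type origin and selected with ampicillin via the β-lactamase gene and its native promoter. An f1 phage origin is also present, along with small remnants of lac regulatory sequences, a lacI fragment and a pBR322 bom fragment, which are backbone carry-over rather than functional parts of the design.

The expression cassette is driven by the human cytomegalovirus immediate-early enhancer and promoter, giving strong constitutive transcription in mammalian cells. The annotated sfGFP coding sequence begins well downstream of the promoter. The signal peptide is not annotated separately, so its exact position, and whether it lies in the unannotated stretch upstream of sfGFP, cannot be confirmed from the feature table. The insert was assembled by Gibson cloning. Downstream, a WPRE element enhances transcript stability and expression, and the HSV thymidine kinase polyadenylation signal terminates the message. A very short bGH poly(A) fragment is also detected. A separate SV40 early promoter drives the neomycin phosphotransferase gene, followed by a ble fragment and an SV40 poly(A) signal, which would allow G418 selection of stably transfected cells.

According to the record, the construct is meant to express this microsporidian candidate signal sequence fused to GFP in mammalian cells. The fluorescent reporter would presumably allow the localization or secretion directed by the peptide to be followed. The plasmid is associated with a study of E. intestinalis transcriptional dynamics in human macrophages.
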