Addgene plasmid #222977: pBEL3003
Purpose: To express a putative signal peptide from Encephalitozoon intestinalis protein Eint_081670 fused to GFP in mammalian cells
Depositing lab: Gira Bhabha & Damian Ekiert. Depositing organization: NYU Grossman School of Medicine. Publication: scRNA-seq reveals transcriptional dynamics of Encephalitozoon intestinalis parasites in human macrophages. Jaroenlak P, McCarty KL, Xia B, Lam C, Zwack EE, Yanai I, Bhabha G, Ekiert DC. bioRxiv 2024.05.30.596468 10.1101/2024.05.30.596468.
Backbone
  Vector backbone: pcDNA3.4
  Vector type: Mammalian Expression
Growth in bacteria
  Bacterial resistance: Ampicillin, 100 μg/mL
  Growth temperature: 37°C
  Growth strain: DH5alpha
  Copy number: High Copy
Gene/Insert
  Gene/Insert name: sfGFP
  Species: Putative signal peptide from Encephalitozoon intestinalis and GFP from Aequorea victoria
  Cloning method: Gibson Cloning
Terms and licenses: Academic/Nonprofit Terms; Industry Terms: Not Available to Industry
Depositor comments: Please visit https://doi.org/10.1101/2024.05.30.596468 for bioRxiv preprint.
How to cite: pBEL3003 was a gift from Gira Bhabha & Damian Ekiert (Addgene plasmid # 222977 ; http://n2t.net/addgene:222977 ; RRID:Addgene_222977)
